>Addgene plasmid #234161 | pAIP4_4NFB | addgene full sequence | sequence record 464127 | Addgene NGS Result
CATGAATTAATTCTTAGAAAAACTCATCGAGCATCAAATGAAACTGCAATTTATTCATATCAGGATTATC
AATACCATATTTTTGAAAAAGCCGTTTCTGTAATGAAGGAGAAAACTCACCGAGGCAGTTCCATAGGATG
GCAAGATCCTGGTATCGGTCTGCGATTCCGACTCGTCCAACATCAATACAACCTATTAATTTCCCCTCGT
CAAAAATAAGGTTATCAAGTGAGAAATCACCATGAGTGACGACTGAATCCGGTGAGAATGGCAAAAGTTT
ATGCATTTCTTTCCAGACTTGTTCAACAGGCCAGCCATTACGCTCGTCATCAAAATCACTCGCATCAACC
AAACCGTTATTCATTCGTGATTGCGCCTGAGCGAGACGAAATACGCGATCGCTGTTAAAAGGACAATTAC
AAACAGGAATCGAATGCAACCGGCGCAGGAACACTGCCAGCGCATCAACAATATTTTCACCTGAATCAGG
ATATTCTTCTAATACCTGGAATGCTGTTTTCCCGGGGATCGCAGTGGTGAGTAACCATGCATCATCAGGA
GTACGGATAAAATGCTTGATGGTCGGAAGAGGCATAAATTCCGTCAGCCAGTTTAGTCTGACCATCTCAT
CTGTAACATCATTGGCAACGCTACCTTTGCCATGTTTCAGAAACAACTCTGGCGCATCGGGCTTCCCATA
CAATCGATAGATTGTCGCACCTGATTGCCCGACATTATCGCGAGCCCATTTATACCCATATAAATCAGCA
TCCATGTTGGAATTTAATCGCGGCCTAGAGCAAGACGTTTCCCGTTGAATATGGCTCATAACACCCCTTG
TATTACTGTTTATGTAAGCAGACAGTTTTATTGTTCATGACCAAAATCCCTTAACGTGAGTTTTCGTTCC
ACTGAGCGTCAGACCCCGTAGAAAAGATCAAAGGATCTTCTTGAGATCCTTTTTTTCTGCGCGTAATCTG
CTGCTTGCAAACAAAAAAACCACCGCTACCAGCGGTGGTTTGTTTGCCGGATCAAGAGCTACCAACTCTT
TTTCCGAAGGTAACTGGCTTCAGCAGAGCGCAGATACCAAATACTGTCCTTCTAGTGTAGCCGTAGTTAG
GCCACCACTTCAAGAACTCTGTAGCACCGCCTACATACCTCGCTCTGCTAATCCTGTTACCAGTGGCTGC
TGCCAGTGGCGATAAGTCGTGTCTTACCGGGTTGGACTCAAGACGATAGTTACCGGATAAGGCGCAGCGG
TCGGGCTGAACGGGGGGTTCGTGCACACAGCCCAGCTTGGAGCGAACGACCTACACCGAACTGAGATACC
TACAGCGTGAGCTATGAGAAAGCGCCACGCTTCCCGAAGGGAGAAAGGCGGACAGGTATCCGGTAAGCGG
CAGGGTCGGAACAGGAGAGCGCACGAGGGAGCTTCCAGGGGGAAACGCCTGGTATCTTTATAGTCCTGTC
GGGTTTCGCCACCTCTGACTTGAGCGTCGATTTTTGTGATGCTCGTCAGGGGGGCGGAGCCTATGGAAAA
ACGCCAGCAACGCGGCCTTTTTACGGTTCCTGGCCTTTTGCTGGCCTTTTGCTCACATGTTCTTTCCTGC
GTTATCCCCTGATTCTGTGGATAACCGTATTACCGCCTTTGAGTGAGCTGATACCGCTCGCCGCAGCCGA
ACGACCGAGCGCAGCGAGTCAGTGAGCGAGGAAGCGGAAGAGCGCCTGATGCGGTATTTTCTCCTTACGC
ATCTGTGCGGTATTTCACACCGCAATGGTGCACTCTCAGTACAATCTGCTCTGATGCCGCATAGTTAAGC
CAGTATACACTCCGCTATCGCTACGTGACTGGGTCATGGCTGCGCCCCGACACCCGCCAACACCCGCTGA
CGCGCCCTGACGGGCTTGTCTGCTCCCGGCATCCGCTTACAGACAAGCTGTGACCGTCTCCGGGAGCTGC
ATGTGTCAGAGGTTTTCACCGTCATCACCGAAACGCGCGAGGCAGCTGCGGTAAAGCTCATCAGCGTGGT
CGTGAAGCGATTCACAGATGTCTGCCTGTTCATCCGCGTCCAGCTCGTTGAGTTTCTCCAGAAGCGTTAA
TGTCTGGCTTCTGATAAAGCGGGCCATGTTAAGGGCGGTTTTTTCCTGTTTGGTCACTGATGCCTCCGTG
TAAGGGGGATTTCTGTTCATGGGGGTAATGATACCGATGAAACGAGAGAGGATGCTCACGATACGGGTTA
CTGATGATGAACATGCCCGGTTACTGGAACGTTGTGAGGGTAAACAACTGGCGGTATGGATGCGGCGGGA
CCAGAGAAAAATCACTCAGGGTCAATGCCAGCGCTTCGTTAATACAGATGTAGGTGTTCCACAGGGTAGC
CAGCAGCATCCTGCGATGCAGATCCGGAACATAATGGTGCAGGGCGCTGACTTCCGCGTTTCCAGACTTT
ACGAAACACGGAAACCGAAGACCATTCATGTTGTTGCTCAGGTCGCAGACGTTTTGCAGCAGCAGTCGCT
TCACGTTCGCTCGCGTATCGGTGATTCATTCTGCTAACCAGTAAGGCAACCCCGCCAGCCTAGCCGGGTC
CTCAACGACAGGAGCACGATCATGCGCACCCGTGGGGCCGCCATGCCGGCGATAATGGCCTGCTTCTCGC
CGAAACGTTTGGTGGCGGGACCAGTGACGAAGGCTTGAGCGAGGGCGTGCAAGATTCCGAATACCGCAAG
CGACAGGCCGATCATCGTCGCGCTCCAGCGAAAGCGGTCCTCGCCGAAAATGACCCAGAGCGCTGCCGGC
ACCTGTCCTACGAGTTGCATGATAAAGAAGACAGTCATAAGTGCGGCGACGATAGTCATGCCCCGCGCCC
ACCGGAAGGAGCTGACTGGGTTGAAGGCTCTCAAGGGCATCGGTCGAGATCCCGGTGCCTAATGAGTGAG
CTAACTTACATTAATTGCGTTGCGCTCACTGCCCGCTTTCCAGTCGGGAAACCTGTCGTGCCAGCTGCAT
TAATGAATCGGCCAACGCGCGGGGAGAGGCGGTTTGCGTATTGGGCGCCAGGGTGGTTTTTCTTTTCACC
AGTGAGACGGGCAACAGCTGATTGCCCTTCACCGCCTGGCCCTGAGAGAGTTGCAGCAAGCGGTCCACGC
TGGTTTGCCCCAGCAGGCGAAAATCCTGTTTGATGGTGGTTAACGGCGGGATATAACATGAGCTGTCTTC
GGTATCGTCGTATCCCACTACCGAGATGTCCGCACCAACGCGCAGCCCGGACTCGGTAATGGCGCGCATT
GCGCCCAGCGCCATCTGATCGTTGGCAACCAGCATCGCAGTGGGAACGATGCCCTCATTCAGCATTTGCA
TGGTTTGTTGAAAACCGGACATGGCACTCCAGTCGCCTTCCCGTTCCGCTATCGGCTGAATTTGATTGCG
AGTGAGATATTTATGCCAGCCAGCCAGACGCAGACGCGCCGAGACAGAACTTAATGGGCCCGCTAACAGC
GCGATTTGCTGGTGACCCAATGCGACCAGATGCTCCACGCCCAGTCGCGTACCGTCTTCATGGGAGAAAA
TAATACTGTTGATGGGTGTCTGGTCAGAGACATCAAGAAATAACGCCGGAACATTAGTGCAGGCAGCTTC
CACAGCAATGGCATCCTGGTCATCCAGCGGATAGTTAATGATCAGCCCACTGACGCGTTGCGCGAGAAGA
TTGTGCACCGCCGCTTTACAGGCTTCGACGCCGCTTCGTTCTACCATCGACACCACCACGCTGGCACCCA
GTTGATCGGCGCGAGATTTAATCGCCGCGACAATTTGCGACGGCGCGTGCAGGGCCAGACTGGAGGTGGC
AACGCCAATCAGCAACGACTGTTTGCCCGCCAGTTGTTGTGCCACGCGGTTGGGAATGTAATTCAGCTCC
GCCATCGCCGCTTCCACTTTTTCCCGCGTTTTCGCAGAAACGTGGCTGGCCTGGTTCACCACGCGGGAAA
CGGTCTGATAAGAGACACCGGCATACTCTGCGACATCGTATAACGTTACTGGTTTCACATTCACCACCCT
GAATTGACTCTCTTCCGGGCGCTATCATGCCATACCGCGAAAGGTTTTGCGCCATTCGATGGTGTCCGGG
ATCTCGACGCTCTCCCTTATGCGACTCCTGCATTAGGAAGCAGCCCAGTAGTAGGTTGAGGCCGTTGAGC
ACCGCCGCCGCAAGGAATGGTGCATGCAAGGAGATGGCGCCCAACAGTCCCCCGGCCACGGGGCCTGCCA
CCATACCCACGCCGAAACAAGCGCTCATGAGCCCGAAGTGGCGAGCCCGATCTTCCCCATCGGTGATGTC
GGCGATATAGGCGCCAGCAACCGCACCTGTGGCGCCGGTGATGCCGGCCACGATGCGTCCGGCGTAGAGG
ATCGAGATCGATCTCGATCCCGCGAAATTAATACGACTCACTATAGGGGAATTGTGAGCGGATAACAATT
CCCCTCTAGAAATAATTTTGTTTAACTTTAAGAAGGAGATATACATATGATGGCGAAGATTCATCACCAT
CATCACCATCACCATCACCACGGTAGCCTGCAAGATTCGGAAGTCAACCAAGAAGCAAAGCCGGAAGTCA
AGCCGGAAGTGAAACCGGAAACCCATATTAACCTGAAAGTTAGTGACGGCAGCTCTGAAATTTTCTTTAA
GATCAAAAAGACCACGCCGCTGCGTCGCCTGATGGAAGCGTTTGCCAAACGTCAGGGCAAGGAAATGGAT
AGCCTGCGTTTCCTGTATGACGGTATTCGCATCCAGGCAGATCAAGCGCCGGAAGACCTGGACATGGAAG
ACAACGACATCATTGAAGCCCACCGTGAACAGATTGGCGGCTCTGGAATGCTATATGGAGTAACACAACC
CAAACACTTGTCTGCTAGCATGGGTGGTTCCGTGGAGATCCCGTTTAGCTTCTACTACCCGTGGGAGCTG
GCGACCGCACCGGATGTTCGTATCTCCTGGCGTCGTGGTCATTTCCACCGCCAGTCGTTCTATAGCACCC
GTCCGCCATCGATCCACAAGGACTACGTGAACCGCCTGTTTCTCAACTGGACCGAAGGCCAGAAAAGCGG
TTTTCTGCGTATTAGCAATCTGCAGAAGCAAGATCAGTCTGTTTATTTCTGCCGCGTCGAGTTGGACACT
AGAAGCAGCGGCCGTCAACAATGGCAGTCAATTGAAGGCACGAAACTGTCCATTACCGGTTCGTAATGAC
TCGAGCACCACCACCACCACCACTGAGATCCGGCTGCTAACAAAGCCCGAAAGGAAGCTGAGTTGGCTGC
TGCCACCGCTGAGCAATAACTAGCATAACCCCTTGGGGCCTCTAAACGGGTCTTGAGGGGTTTTTTGCTG
AAAGGAGGAACTATATCCGGATTGGCGAATGGG
[124 nt withheld, positions 5424-5547]
C
[91 nt withheld, positions 5549-5639]
A
[49 nt withheld, positions 5641-5689]
CCTTTGACGTTGGAGTCCACGTTCTTT
[37 nt withheld, positions 5717-5753]
ACCCTATCTCGGTCTATTCTTTTGATTTATAAGGGATTTTGCCGATTTCGGCCTATTGGTTAAAAAATGA
GCTGATTTAACAAAAATTTAACGCGAATTTTAACAAAATATTAACGCTTACAATTTAGGTGGCACTTTTC
GGGGAAATGTGCGCGGAACCCCTATTTGTTTATTTTTCTAAATACATTCAAATATGTATCCGCT
Features (pLannotate 1.2.2; 21 found; start..end, strand, type, name):
     14..829     -  CDS            KanR: aminoglycoside phosphotransferase; aph(3')-Ia; confers resistance to kanamycin in bacteria or G418 (Geneticin®) in eukaryotes
    951..1539    +  rep_origin     ori: high-copy-number ColE1/pMB1/pBR322/pUC origin of replication
   1725..1864    -  misc_feature   bom: basis of mobility region from pBR322
   1966..2157    -  CDS            rop: Rop protein, which maintains plasmids at low copy number; rop
   2174..2554    +  CDS            YPB1_ECOLX: Protein predicted: Swiss-Prot protein existence level 4. From Escherichia coli.
   2626..2917    -  CDS            TcR (fragment): tetracycline efflux protein; tet; confers resistance to tetracycline
   2932..2953    -  protein_bind   CAP binding site: CAP binding activates transcription in the presence of cAMP. E. coli catabolite activator protein
   2966..4048    -  CDS            lacI: lac repressor; lacI; The lac repressor binds to the lac operator to inhibit transcription in E. coli. This inhibition can be relieved by adding lactose or isopropyl-β-D-thiogalactopyranoside (IPTG).
   4049..4126    -  promoter       lacI promoter: lacI
   4134..4413    -  CDS            TcR (fragment): tetracycline efflux protein; tet; confers resistance to tetracycline
   4439..4457    +  promoter       T7 promoter: promoter for bacteriophage T7 RNA polymerase
   4458..4482    +  protein_bind   lac operator: The lac repressor binds to the lac operator to inhibit transcription in E. coli. This inhibition can be relieved by adding lactose or isopropyl-β-D-thiogalactopyranoside (IPTG). lac repressor encoded by lacI
   4497..4519    +  RBS            RBS: efficient ribosome binding site from bacteriophage T7 gene 10 (Olins and Rangwala, 1989)
   4551..4570    +  CDS            7xHis (fragment): 6xHis affinity tag
   4578..4874    +  CDS            SMT3: SMT3_YEAST - Experimental evidence at protein level: Swiss-Prot protein existence level 1. Not known; suppressor of MIF2 mutations. From Saccharomyces cerevisiae (strain ATCC 204508 / S288c) (Baker's yeast).
   4869..5237    +  CDS            PILRB (fragment): PILRB_HUMAN - Also known as FDFACT. Experimental evidence at protein level: Swiss-Prot protein existence level 1. Paired receptors consist of highly related activating and inhibitory receptors and are widely involved in the regulation of the immune system. PILRB is thought to act as a cellular signaling activating receptor that associates with ITAM-bearing adapter molecules on the cell surface. From Homo sapiens (Human).
   5256..5273    +  CDS            9xHis (fragment): 9xHis affinity tag
   5283..5332    +  CDS            SET1 (fragment): solubility-enhancement tag derived from T7 phage gene 10B
   5340..5387    +  terminator     T7 terminator: transcription terminator for bacteriophage T7 RNA polymerase
   5424..5852    +  rep_origin     f1 ori (sequence partly withheld): f1 bacteriophage origin of replication; arrow indicates direction of (+) strand synthesis
   5905..5       +  promoter       AmpR promoter (fragment) (across the origin): bla
