[The description below was written by a language model from this plasmid's Addgene catalogue record and pLannotate feature annotations shown in this document.]
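Description:
pAIP4_4NFB is a bacterial expression plasmid built on a pET29b backbone for producing a fragment of human paired immunoglobulin-like type 2 receptor alpha (PILRA, also called FDF03) in Escherichia coli. It is selected with kanamycin through an aph(3')-Ia resistance gene and replicates from a ColE1/pMB1-family origin. The catalogue lists it as high copy, although the feature table also shows the rop gene and bom region typical of pET vectors, which usually moderate copy number. An f1 origin is present, along with remnants of the tetracycline resistance gene and a partial AmpR promoter that are backbone leftovers.

The expression cassette follows the standard pET design. A T7 promoter with an adjacent lac operator and the T7 gene 10 ribosome binding site drives the open reading frame. A plasmid-borne lacI gene keeps transcription repressed until it is induced with IPTG or lactose in a host that supplies T7 RNA polymerase, and a T7 terminator closes the unit. The roughly 360 bp insert, made from synthetic DNA and installed by Golden Gate assembly with both BsaI sites destroyed, is fused at its N terminus to a 10x His tag followed by yeast Smt3 (SUMO). This arrangement allows metal-affinity capture and release of the target by a SUMO-specific protease, which fits the associated work on protease-elution purification.

The automated annotation labels the insert as a PILRB fragment, which probably reflects the close similarity of the paired receptors; the catalogue identifies it as PILRA. A second His-tag fragment is annotated downstream of the insert, but the record does not state whether it is translated.
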