Addgene plasmid #234161: pAIP4_4NFB
Purpose: Heterologous protein expression of paired immunoglobulin-like type 2 receptor alpha in Escherichia coli
Depositing lab: Christopher Bahl. Depositing organization: AI Proteins. Publication: Facile, high-throughput protein purification enabled by high-efficiency protease elution. Cárcamo Noriega EN, Truebridge IS, Teets FD 3rd, Bowman JW 3rd, Rodriguez N, Howard TA, Bahl CD. Protein Sci. 2026 Sep;35(9):e70746. doi: 10.1002/pro.70746. PubMed 42555168.
Backbone
  Vector backbone: pET29b
  Backbone size w/o insert (bp): 5679
  Vector type: Bacterial Expression
Growth in bacteria
  Bacterial resistance: Kanamycin, 50 μg/mL
  Growth temperature: 37°C
  Growth strain: DH10B
  Copy number: High Copy
Gene/Insert
  Gene/Insert name: 4NFB (alt names: PILRA_HUMAN; Paired immunoglobulin-like type 2 receptor alpha (Cell surface receptor FDF03) (Inhibitory receptor PILR-alpha))
  Species: H. sapiens (human)
  Insert size (bp): 360
  Entrez Gene: PILRA (a.k.a. FDF03)
  Promoter: T7
  Tag / fusion protein: 10x HisTag-Smt3 (N terminal on backbone)
  Cloning method: Golden Gate
  Sequencing primers: 5′ T7-promoter; 3′ T7-Term
Resource information
  A portion of this plasmid was derived from a plasmid made by: Synthetic DNA
Terms and licenses: Academic/Nonprofit Terms; Industry Terms
Depositor comments: 5' cloning site: BsaI (destroyed), 3' cloning site: BsaI (destroyed)
How to cite: pAIP4_4NFB was a gift from Christopher Bahl (Addgene plasmid # 234161 ; http://n2t.net/addgene:234161 ; RRID:Addgene_234161)
